Addgene plasmid #196190: pSpCas9(BB)-2A-tomato SOX2-sgRNA
Purpose: Editing human SOX2 locus
Depositing lab: Jürgen Knoblich. Publication: Integrated transcriptome and proteome analysis reveals posttranscriptional regulation of ribosomal genes in human brain organoids. Sidhaye J, Trepte P, Sepke N, Novatchkova M, Schutzbier M, Durnberger G, Mechtler K, Knoblich JA. Elife. 2023 Mar 29;12:e85135. doi: 10.7554/eLife.85135. PubMed 36989136.
Backbone
  Vector backbone: PX458
  Vector type: CRISPR
Growth in bacteria
  Bacterial resistance: Ampicillin, 100 μg/mL
  Growth temperature: 37°C
  Growth strain: DH5alpha
  Copy number: High Copy
Gene/Insert
  Gene/Insert name: SOX2
  gRNA/shRNA sequence: unknown
  Species: H. sapiens (human)
  Entrez Gene: SOX2 (a.k.a. ANOP3, MCOPS3)
  Cloning method: Restriction Enzyme; 5′ cloning site Unknown (unknown if destroyed); 3′ cloning site Unknown (unknown if destroyed)
Terms and licenses: Academic/Nonprofit Terms; Industry Terms: Not Available to Industry
Depositor comments: Cloning was performed using pSpCas9(BB)-2A-GFP plasmid (Addgene, 48138, RRID:Addgene_48138), modified to express eCas9 instead of WT-Cas9 and dTomato instead of GFP (Esk et al., 2020), using the Bbs1 cloning strategy of Ran et al. (Ran et al., 2013).24 plasmid (Addgene, 48138, RRID:Addgene_48138), modified to express eCas9 instead of WT-25 Cas9 and dTomato instead of GFP (Esk et al., 2020), using the Bbs1 cloning strategy of Ran26 et al. (Ran et al., 2013) Please visit https://www.biorxiv.org/content/10.1101/2022.10.07.511280v2 for bioRxiv preprint.
How to cite: pSpCas9(BB)-2A-tomato SOX2-sgRNA was a gift from Jürgen Knoblich (Addgene plasmid # 196190 ; http://n2t.net/addgene:196190 ; RRID:Addgene_196190)
