[The description below was written by a language model from this plasmid's Addgene catalogue record and pLannotate feature annotations shown in this document.]
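Description:
pSpCas9(BB)-2A-tomato SOX2-sgRNA is an all-in-one CRISPR plasmid for mammalian cells, built on the PX458 backbone and intended for editing the human SOX2 locus. It is propagated in E. coli as a high-copy plasmid through a ColE1/pUC-type origin and selected with ampicillin via the β-lactamase gene. The 9,293 nt sequenced record also carries an f1 phage origin, short bom and rop remnants, and a single AAV2 ITR left over from the parental vector. With only one ITR annotated, the plasmid should not be regarded as an AAV packaging vector.

Two expression units deliver the editing components. A human U6 RNA polymerase III promoter drives a single guide RNA made of a SOX2-targeting spacer fused to the Streptococcus pyogenes gRNA scaffold. The spacer was inserted by the standard BbsI cloning strategy, but the record lists its sequence as unknown. Downstream, a CMV enhancer and a hybrid chicken β-actin/MVM intron, consistent with a CBh-type promoter, precede the S. pyogenes Cas9 coding sequence, which is annotated in two contiguous parts. Cas9 is followed by a nucleoplasmin nuclear localization signal, dTomato and a bGH polyadenylation signal.

According to the depositor, the nuclease is the enhanced-specificity eCas9 variant rather than wild-type Cas9, and dTomato replaces the GFP of the parent plasmid. The feature table itself does not distinguish the Cas9 variant. The 2A peptide named in the plasmid title is not annotated, but it would lie in the gap between the NLS and dTomato, allowing both proteins to be made from one transcript. Red fluorescence therefore marks transfected, Cas9-expressing cells, which can be identified or sorted. The associated work concerns human brain organoids.
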