Features (pLannotate 1.2.2; 18 found; start..end, strand, type, name):
    173..761     +  rep_origin     ori: high-copy-number ColE1/pMB1/pBR322/pUC origin of replication
    823..1063    +  promoter       U6 promoter: RNA polymerase III promoter for human U6 snRNA
   1093..1168    +  misc_RNA       gRNA scaffold: guide RNA scaffold for the Streptococcus pyogenes CRISPR/Cas9 system
   1175..1218    +  misc_RNA       gRNA scaffold (fragment): guide RNA scaffold for the Streptococcus pyogenes CRISPR/Cas9 system
   1265..1550    +  enhancer       CMV enhancer: human cytomegalovirus immediate early enhancer; contains an 18-bp deletion relative to the standard CMV enhancer
   1829..2056    +  intron         hybrid intron: hybrid between chicken β-actin (CBA) and minute virus of mice (MMV) introns (Gray et al., 2011)
   2194..3795    +  CDS            Cas9(N): N-terminal portion of Streptococcus pyogenes Cas9 (Zetsche et al., 2015)
   3796..6294    +  CDS            Cas9(C): C-terminal portion of Streptococcus pyogenes Cas9 (Zetsche et al., 2015)
   6295..6342    +  CDS            nucleoplasmin NLS: bipartite nuclear localization signal from nucleoplasmin
   6421..7122    +  CDS            dTomato: dTomato is a basic (constitutively fluorescent) orange fluorescent protein published in 2004, derived from Discosoma sp.. It is reported to be a somewhat slowly-maturing dimer with low acid sensitivity.
   7162..7273    +  polyA_signal   bGH poly(A) signal: bovine growth hormone polyadenylation signal
   7378..7518    +  repeat_region  AAV2 ITR: inverted terminal repeat of adeno-associated virus serotype 2 inverted
   7523..7574    -  misc_feature   bom (fragment): basis of mobility region from pBR322
   7593..8048    +  rep_origin     f1 ori (sequence partly withheld): f1 bacteriophage origin of replication; arrow indicates direction of (+) strand synthesis
   8049..8098    -  misc_feature   bom (fragment): basis of mobility region from pBR322
   8200..8235    -  CDS            rop (fragment): Rop protein, which maintains plasmids at low copy number; rop
   8330..8434    +  promoter       AmpR promoter: bla
   8435..2       +  CDS            AmpR (across the origin): β-lactamase; bla; confers resistance to ampicillin, carbenicillin, and related antibiotics
>Addgene plasmid #196190 | pSpCas9(BB)-2A-tomato SOX2-sgRNA | addgene full sequence | sequence record 385060 | Addgene NGS Result
AACTGTCAGACCAAGTTTACTCATATATACTTTAGATTGATTTAAAACTTCATTTTTAATTTAAAAGGAT
CTAGGTGAAGATCCTTTTTGATAATCTCATGACCAAAATCCCTTAACGTGAGTTTTCGTTCCACTGAGCG
TCAGACCCCGTAGAAAAGATCAAAGGATCTTCTTGAGATCCTTTTTTTCTGCGCGTAATCTGCTGCTTGC
AAACAAAAAAACCACCGCTACCAGCGGTGGTTTGTTTGCCGGATCAAGAGCTACCAACTCTTTTTCCGAA
GGTAACTGGCTTCAGCAGAGCGCAGATACCAAATACTGTTCTTCTAGTGTAGCCGTAGTTAGGCCACCAC
TTCAAGAACTCTGTAGCACCGCCTACATACCTCGCTCTGCTAATCCTGTTACCAGTGGCTGCTGCCAGTG
GCGATAAGTCGTGTCTTACCGGGTTGGACTCAAGACGATAGTTACCGGATAAGGCGCAGCGGTCGGGCTG
AACGGGGGGTTCGTGCACACAGCCCAGCTTGGAGCGAACGACCTACACCGAACTGAGATACCTACAGCGT
GAGCTATGAGAAAGCGCCACGCTTCCCGAAGGGAGAAAGGCGGACAGGTATCCGGTAAGCGGCAGGGTCG
GAACAGGAGAGCGCACGAGGGAGCTTCCAGGGGGAAACGCCTGGTATCTTTATAGTCCTGTCGGGTTTCG
CCACCTCTGACTTGAGCGTCGATTTTTGTGATGCTCGTCAGGGGGGCGGAGCCTATGGAAAAACGCCAGC
AACGCGGCCTTTTTACGGTTCCTGGCCTTTTGCTGGCCTTTTGCTCACATGTGAGGGCCTATTTCCCATG
ATTCCTTCATATTTGCATATACGATACAAGGCTGTTAGAGAGATAATTGGAATTAATTTGACTGTAAACA
CAAAGATATTAGTACAAAATACGTGACGTAGAAAGTAATAATTTCTTGGGTAGTTTGCAGTTTTAAAATT
ATGTTTTAAAATGGACTATCATATGCTTACCGTAACTTGAAAGTATTTCGATTTCTTGGCTTTATATATC
TTGTGGAAAGGACGAAACACCGGAGCGGCCCGGTGCCCGGCAGTTTTAGAGCTAGAAATAGCAAGTTAAA
ATAAGGCTAGTCCGTTATCAACTTGAAAAAGTGGCACCGAGTCGGTGCTTTTTTGTTTTAGAGCTAGAAA
TAGCAAGTTAAAATAAGGCTAGTCCGTTTTTAGCGCGTGCGCCAATTCTGCAGACAAATGGCTCTAGAGG
TACCCGTTACATAACTTACGGTAAATGGCCCGCCTGGCTGACCGCCCAACGACCCCCGCCCATTGACGTC
AATAGTAACGCCAATAGGGACTTTCCATTGACGTCAATGGGTGGAGTATTTACGGTAAACTGCCCACTTG
GCAGTACATCAAGTGTATCATATGCCAAGTACGCCCCCTATTGACGTCAATGACGGTAAATGGCCCGCCT
GGCATTGTGCCCAGTACATGACCTTATGGGACTTTCCTACTTGGCAGTACATCTACGTATTAGTCATCGC
TATTACCATGGTCGAGGTGAGCCCCACGTTCTGCTTCACTCTCCCCATCTCCCCCCCCTCCCCACCCCCA
ATTTTGTATTTATTTATTTTTTAATTATTTTGTGCAGCGATGGGGGCGGGGGGGGGGGGGGGCGCGCGCC
RGGSGGGGSGGGGGGGGGSGGGGGGSGGGGSGGGGSGRGGSGGRGRGGKGCGGCGGCAGCCAATCAGAGC
GGCGCGCTCCGAAAGTTTCCTTTTATGGCGAGGCGGCGGCGGCGGCGGCCCTATAAAAAGCGAAGCGCGC
GGCGGGCGGGAGTCGCTGCGCGCTGCCTTCGCCCCGTGCCCCGCTCCGCCGCCGCCTCGCGCCGCCCGCC
CCGGCTCTGACTGACCGCGTTACTCCCACAGGTGAGCGGGCGGGACGGCCCTTCTCCTCCGGGCTGTAAT
TAGCTGAGCAAGAGGTAAGGGTTTAAGGGATGGTTGGTTGGTGGGGTATTAATGTTTAATTACCTGGAGC
ACCTGCCTGAAATCACTTTTTTTCAGGTTGGACCGGTGCCACCATGGACTATAAGGACCACGACGGAGAC
TACAAGGATCATGATATTGATTACAAAGACGATGACGATAAGATGGCCCCAAAGAAGAAGCGGAAGGTCG
GTATCCACGGAGTCCCAGCAGCCGACAAGAAGTACAGCATCGGCCTGGACATCGGCACCAACTCTGTGGG
CTGGGCCGTGATCACCGACGAGTACAAGGTGCCCAGCAAGAAATTCAAGGTGCTGGGCAACACCGACCGG
CACAGCATCAAGAAGAACCTGATCGGAGCCCTGCTGTTCGACAGCGGCGAAACAGCCGAGGCCACCCGGC
TGAAGAGAACCGCCAGAAGAAGATACACCAGACGGAAGAACCGGATCTGCTATCTGCAAGAGATCTTCAG
CAACGAGATGGCCAAGGTGGACGACAGCTTCTTCCACAGACTGGAAGAGTCCTTCCTGGTGGAAGAGGAT
AAGAAGCACGAGCGGCACCCCATCTTCGGCAACATCGTGGACGAGGTGGCCTACCACGAGAAGTACCCCA
CCATCTACCACCTGAGAAAGAAACTGGTGGACAGCACCGACAAGGCCGACCTGCGGCTGATCTATCTGGC
CCTGGCCCACATGATCAAGTTCCGGGGCCACTTCCTGATCGAGGGCGACCTGAACCCCGACAACAGCGAC
GTGGACAAGCTGTTCATCCAGCTGGTGCAGACCTACAACCAGCTGTTCGAGGAAAACCCCATCAACGCCA
GCGGCGTGGACGCCAAGGCCATCCTGTCTGCCAGACTGAGCAAGAGCAGACGGCTGGAAAATCTGATCGC
CCAGCTGCCCGGCGAGAAGAAGAATGGCCTGTTCGGAAACCTGATTGCCCTGAGCCTGGGCCTGACCCCC
AACTTCAAGAGCAACTTCGACCTGGCCGAGGATGCCAAACTGCAGCTGAGCAAGGACACCTACGACGACG
ACCTGGACAACCTGCTGGCCCAGATCGGCGACCAGTACGCCGACCTGTTTCTGGCCGCCAAGAACCTGTC
CGACGCCATCCTGCTGAGCGACATCCTGAGAGTGAACACCGAGATCACCAAGGCCCCCCTGAGCGCCTCT
ATGATCAAGAGATACGACGAGCACCACCAGGACCTGACCCTGCTGAAAGCTCTCGTGCGGCAGCAGCTGC
CTGAGAAGTACAAAGAGATTTTCTTCGACCAGAGCAAGAACGGCTACGCCGGCTACATTGACGGCGGAGC
CAGCCAGGAAGAGTTCTACAAGTTCATCAAGCCCATCCTGGAAAAGATGGACGGCACCGAGGAACTGCTC
GTGAAGCTGAACAGAGAGGACCTGCTGCGGAAGCAGCGGACCTTCGACAACGGCAGCATCCCCCACCAGA
TCCACCTGGGAGAGCTGCACGCCATTCTGCGGCGGCAGGAAGATTTTTACCCATTCCTGAAGGACAACCG
GGAAAAGATCGAGAAGATCCTGACCTTCCGCATCCCCTACTACGTGGGCCCTCTGGCCAGGGGAAACAGC
AGATTCGCCTGGATGACCAGAAAGAGCGAGGAAACCATCACCCCCTGGAACTTCGAGGAAGTGGTGGACA
AGGGCGCTTCCGCCCAGAGCTTCATCGAGCGGATGACCAACTTCGATAAGAACCTGCCCAACGAGAAGGT
GCTGCCCAAGCACAGCCTGCTGTACGAGTACTTCACCGTGTATAACGAGCTGACCAAAGTGAAATACGTG
ACCGAGGGAATGAGAAAGCCCGCCTTCCTGAGCGGCGAGCAGAAAAAGGCCATCGTGGACCTGCTGTTCA
AGACCAACCGGAAAGTGACCGTGAAGCAGCTGAAAGAGGACTACTTCAAGAAAATCGAGTGCTTCGACTC
CGTGGAAATCTCCGGCGTGGAAGATCGGTTCAACGCCTCCCTGGGCACATACCACGATCTGCTGAAAATT
ATCAAGGACAAGGACTTCCTGGACAATGAGGAAAACGAGGACATTCTGGAAGATATCGTGCTGACCCTGA
CACTGTTTGAGGACAGAGAGATGATCGAGGAACGGCTGAAAACCTATGCCCACCTGTTCGACGACAAAGT
GATGAAGCAGCTGAAGCGGCGGAGATACACCGGCTGGGGCAGGCTGAGCCGGAAGCTGATCAACGGCATC
CGGGACAAGCAGTCCGGCAAGACAATCCTGGATTTCCTGAAGTCCGACGGCTTCGCCAACAGAAACTTCA
TGCAGCTGATCCACGACGACAGCCTGACCTTTAAAGAGGACATCCAGAAAGCCCAGGTGTCCGGCCAGGG
CGATAGCCTGCACGAGCACATTGCCAATCTGGCCGGCAGCCCCGCCATTAAGAAGGGCATCCTGCAGACA
GTGAAGGTGGTGGACGAGCTCGTGAAAGTGATGGGCCGGCACAAGCCCGAGAACATCGTGATCGAAATGG
CCAGAGAGAACCAGACCACCCAGAAGGGACAGAAGAACAGCCGCGAGAGAATGAAGCGGATCGAAGAGGG
CATCAAAGAGCTGGGCAGCCAGATCCTGAAAGAACACCCCGTGGAAAACACCCAGCTGCAGAACGAGAAG
CTGTACCTGTACTACCTGCAGAATGGGCGGGATATGTACGTGGACCAGGAACTGGACATCAACCGGCTGT
CCGACTACGATGTGGACCATATCGTGCCTCAGAGCTTTCTGGCGGACGACTCCATCGACAACAAGGTGCT
GACCAGAAGCGACAAGAACCGGGGCAAGAGCGACAACGTGCCCTCCGAAGAGGTCGTGAAGAAGATGAAG
AACTACTGGCGGCAGCTGCTGAACGCCAAGCTGATTACCCAGAGAAAGTTCGACAATCTGACCAAGGCCG
AGAGAGGCGGCCTGAGCGAACTGGATAAGGCCGGCTTCATCAAGAGACAGCTGGTGGAAACCCGGCAGAT
CACAAAGCACGTGGCACAGATCCTGGACTCCCGGATGAACACTAAGTACGACGAGAATGACAAGCTGATC
CGGGAAGTGAAAGTGATCACCCTGAAGTCCAAGCTGGTGTCCGATTTCCGGAAGGATTTCCAGTTTTACA
AAGTGCGCGAGATCAACAACTACCACCACGCCCACGACGCCTACCTGAACGCCGTCGTGGGAACCGCCCT
GATCAAAAAGTACCCTGCGCTGGAAAGCGAGTTCGTGTACGGCGACTACAAGGTGTACGACGTGCGGAAG
ATGATCGCCAAGAGCGAGCAGGAAATCGGCAAGGCTACCGCCAAGTACTTCTTCTACAGCAACATCATGA
ACTTTTTCAAGACCGAGATTACCCTGGCCAACGGCGAGATCCGGAAGGCGCCTCTGATCGAGACAAACGG
CGAAACCGGGGAGATCGTGTGGGATAAGGGCCGGGATTTTGCCACCGTGCGGAAAGTGCTGAGCATGCCC
CAAGTGAATATCGTGAAAAAGACCGAGGTGCAGACAGGCGGCTTCAGCAAAGAGTCTATCCTGCCCAAGA
GGAACAGCGATAAGCTGATCGCCAGAAAGAAGGACTGGGACCCTAAGAAGTACGGCGGCTTCGACAGCCC
CACCGTGGCCTATTCTGTGCTGGTGGTGGCCAAAGTGGAAAAGGGCAAGTCCAAGAAACTGAAGAGTGTG
AAAGAGCTGCTGGGGATCACCATCATGGAAAGAAGCAGCTTCGAGAAGAATCCCATCGACTTTCTGGAAG
CCAAGGGCTACAAAGAAGTGAAAAAGGACCTGATCATCAAGCTGCCTAAGTACTCCCTGTTCGAGCTGGA
AAACGGCCGGAAGAGAATGCTGGCCTCTGCCGGCGAACTGCAGAAGGGAAACGAACTGGCCCTGCCCTCC
AAATATGTGAACTTCCTGTACCTGGCCAGCCACTATGAGAAGCTGAAGGGCTCCCCCGAGGATAATGAGC
AGAAACAGCTGTTTGTGGAACAGCACAAGCACTACCTGGACGAGATCATCGAGCAGATCAGCGAGTTCTC
CAAGAGAGTGATCCTGGCCGACGCTAATCTGGACAAAGTGCTGTCCGCCTACAACAAGCACCGGGATAAG
CCCATCAGAGAGCAGGCCGAGAATATCATCCACCTGTTTACCCTGACCAATCTGGGAGCCCCTGCCGCCT
TCAAGTACTTTGACACCACCATCGACCGGAAGAGGTACACCAGCACCAAAGAGGTGCTGGACGCCACCCT
GATCCACCAGAGCATCACCGGCCTGTACGAGACACGGATCGACCTGTCTCAGCTGGGAGGCGACAAAAGG
CCGGCGGCCACGAAAAAGGCCGGCCAGGCAAAAAAGAAAAAGGGATCCGGAAGCGGAGCTACTAACTTCA
GCCTGCTGAAGCAGGCTGGAGACGTGGAGGAGAACCCTGGACCTTACGTAATGGTGAGCAAGGGCGAGGA
GGTCATCAAAGAGTTCATGCGCTTCAAGGTGCGCATGGAGGGCTCCATGAACGGCCACGAGTTCGAGATC
GAGGGCGAGGGCGAGGGCCGCCCCTACGAGGGCACCCAGACCGCCAAGCTGAAGGTGACCAAGGGCGGCC
CCCTGCCCTTCGCCTGGGACATCCTGTCCCCCCAGTTCATGTACGGCTCCAAGGCGTACGTGAAGCACCC
CGCCGACATCCCCGATTACAAGAAGCTGTCCTTCCCCGAGGGCTTCAAGTGGGAGCGCGTGATGAACTTC
GAGGACGGCGGTCTGGTGACCGTGACCCAGGACTCCTCCCTGCAGGACGGCACGCTGATCTACAAGGTGA
AGATGCGCGGCACCAACTTCCCCCCCGACGGCCCCGTAATGCAGAAGAAAACCATGGGCTGGGAGGCCTC
CACCGAGCGCCTGTACCCCCGCGACGGCGTGCTGAAGGGCGAGATCCACCAGGCCCTGAAGCTGAAGGAC
GGCGGCCACTACCTGGTGGAGTTCAAGACCATCTACATGGCCAAGAAGCCCGTGCAACTGCCCGGCTACT
ACTACGTGGACACCAAGCTGGACATCACCTCCCACAACGAGGACTACACCATCGTGGAACAGTACGAGCG
CTCCGAGGGCCGCCACCACCTGTTCCTGTACGGCATGGACGAGCTGTACAAGTGATAAGAATTCTAACTA
GAGCTCGCTGATCAGCCTCGACTGTGCCTTCTAGTTGCCAGCCATCTGTTGTTTGCCCCTCCCCCGTGCC
TTCCTTGACCCTGGAAGGTGCCACTCCCACTGTCCTTTCCTAATAAAATGAGGAAATTGCATCGCATTGT
CTGAGTAGGTGTCATTCTATTCTGGGGGGTGGGGTGGGGCAGGACAGCAAGGGGGAGGATTGGGAAGAGA
ATAGCAGGCATGCTGGGGAGCGGCCGCAGGAACCCCTAGTGATGGAGTTGGCCACTCCCTCTCTGCGCGC
TCGCTCGCTCACTGAGGCCGGGCGACCAAAGGTCGCCCGACGCCCGGGCTTTGCCCGGGCGGCCTCAGTG
AGCGAGCGAGCGCGCAGCTGCCTGCAGGGGCGCCTGATGCGGTATTTTCTCCTTACGCATCTGTGCGGTA
TTTCACACCGCATA
[95 nt withheld, positions 7575-7669]
T
[46 nt withheld, positions 7671-7716]
C
[141 nt withheld, positions 7718-7858]
CCTTTGACGTTGGAGTCCACGTTCTTT
[37 nt withheld, positions 7886-7922]
ACTCTATCTCGGGCTATTCTTTTGATTTATAAGGGATTTTGCCGATTTCGGTCTATTGGTTAAAAAATGA
GCTGATTTAACAAAAATTTAACGCGAATTTTAACAAAATATTAACGTTTACAATTTTATGGTGCACTCTC
AGTACAATCTGCTCTGATGCCGCATAGTTAAGCCAGCCCCGACACCCGCCAACACCCGCTGACGCGCCCT
GACGGGCTTGTCTGCTCCCGGCATCCGCTTACAGACAAGCTGTGACCGTCTCCGGGAGCTGCATGTGTCA
GAGGTTTTCACCGTCATCACCGAAACGCGCGAGACGAAAGGGCCTCGTGATACGCCTATTTTTATAGGTT
AATGTCATGATAATAATGGTTTCTTAGACGTCAGGTGGCACTTTTCGGGGAAATGTGCGCGGAACCCCTA
TTTGTTTATTTTTCTAAATACATTCAAATATGTATCCGCTCATGAGACAATAACCCTGATAAATGCTTCA
ATAATATTGAAAAAGGAAGAGTATGAGTATTCAACATTTCCGTGTCGCCCTTATTCCCTTTTTTGCGGCA
TTTTGCCTTCCTGTTTTTGCTCACCCAGAAACGCTGGTGAAAGTAAAAGATGCTGAAGATCAGTTGGGTG
CACGAGTGGGTTACATCGAACTGGATCTCAACAGCGGTAAGATCCTTGAGAGTTTTCGCCCCGAAGAACG
TTTTCCAATGATGAGCACTTTTAAAGTTCTGCTATGTGGCGCGGTATTATCCCGTATTGACGCCGGGCAA
GAGCAACTCGGTCGCCGCATACACTATTCTCAGAATGACTTGGTTGAGTACTCACCAGTCACAGAAAAGC
ATCTTACGGATGGCATGACAGTAAGAGAATTATGCAGTGCTGCCATAACCATGAGTGATAACACTGCGGC
CAACTTACTTCTGACAACGATCGGAGGACCGAAGGAGCTAACCGCTTTTTTGCACAACATGGGGGATCAT
GTAACTCGCCTTGATCGTTGGGAACCGGAGCTGAATGAAGCCATACCAAACGACGAGCGTGACACCACGA
TGCCTGTAGCAATGGCAACAACGTTGCGCAAACTATTAACTGGCGAACTACTTACTCTAGCTTCCCGGCA
ACAATTAATAGACTGGATGGAGGCGGATAAAGTTGCAGGACCACTTCTGCGCTCGGCCCTTCCGGCTGGC
TGGTTTATTGCTGATAAATCTGGAGCCGGTGAGCGTGGAAGCCGCGGTATCATTGCAGCACTGGGGCCAG
ATGGTAAGCCCTCCCGTATCGTAGTTATCTACACGACGGGGAGTCAGGCAACTATGGATGAACGAAATAG
ACAGATCGCTGAGATAGGTGCCTCACTGATTAAGCATTGGT
